>Addgene plasmid #220560 | LT3GEPIR-WT1shRNA | addgene full sequence | sequence record 437712 | Addgene NGS Result
AACGACCGAGCGCAGCGAGTCAGTGAGCGAGGAAGCGGAAGAGCGCCCAATACGCAAACCGCCTCTCCCC
GCGCGTTGGCCGATTCATTAATGCAGCTGGCACGACAGGTTTCCCGACTGGAAAGCGGGCAGTGAGCGCA
ACGCAATTAATGTGAGTTAGCTCACTCATTAGGCACCCCAGGCTTTACACTTTATGCTTCCGGCTCGTAT
GTTGTGTGGAATTGTGAGCGGATAACAATTTCACACAGGAAACAGCTATGACCATGATTACGCCAAGCGC
GCAATTAACCCTCACTAAAGGGAACAAAAGCTGGAGCTGCAAGCTTAATGTAGTCTTATGCAATACTCTT
GTAGTCTTGCAACATGGTAACGATGAGTTAGCAACATGCCTTACAAGGAGAGAAAAAGCACCGTGCATGC
CGATTGGTGGAAGTAAGGTGGTACGATCGTGCCTTATTAGGAAGGCAACAGACGGGTCTGACATGGATTG
GACGAACCACTGAATTGCCGCATTGCAGAGATATTGTATTTAAGTGCCTAGCTCGATACATAAACGGGTC
TCTCTGGTTAGACCAGATCTGAGCCTGGGAGCTCTCTGGCTAACTAGGGAACCCACTGCTTAAGCCTCAA
TAAAGCTTGCCTTGAGTGCTTCAAGTAGTGTGTGCCCGTCTGTTGTGTGACTCTGGTAACTAGAGATCCC
TCAGACCCTTTTAGTCAGTGTGGAAAATCTCTAGCAGTGGCGCCCGAACAGGGACTTGAAAGCGAAAGGG
AAACCAGAGGAGCTCTCTCGACGCAGGACTCGGCTTGCTGAAGCGCGCACGGCAAGAGGCGAGGGGCGGC
GACTGGTGAGTACGCCAAAAATTTTGACTAGCGGAGGCTAGAAGGAGAGAGATGGGTGCGAGAGCGTCAG
TATTAAGCGGGGGAGAATTAGATCGCGATGGGAAAAAATTCGGTTAAGGCCAGGGGGAAAGAAAAAATAT
AAATTAAAACATATAGTATGGGCAAGCAGGGAGCTAGAACGATTCGCAGTTAATCCTGGCCTGTTAGAAA
CATCAGAAGGCTGTAGACAAATACTGGGACAGCTACAACCATCCCTTCAGACAGGATCAGAAGAACTTAG
ATCATTATATAATACAGTAGCAACCCTCTATTGTGTGCATCAAAGGATAGAGATAAAAGACACCAAGGAA
GCTTTAGACAAGATAGAGGAAGAGCAAAACAAAAGTAAGACCACCGCACAGCAAGCGGCCGCTGATCTTC
AGACCTGGAGGAGGAGATATGAGGGACAATTGGAGAAGTGAATTATATAAATATAAAGTAGTAAAAATTG
AACCATTAGGAGTAGCACCCACCAAGGCAAAGAGAAGAGTGGTGCAGAGAGAAAAAAGAGCAGTGGGAAT
AGGAGCTTTGTTCCTTGGGTTCTTGGGAGCAGCAGGAAGCACTATGGGCGCAGCGTCAATGACGCTGACG
GTACAGGCCAGACAATTATTGTCTGGTATAGTGCAGCAGCAGAACAATTTGCTGAGGGCTATTGAGGCGC
AACAGCATCTGTTGCAACTCACAGTCTGGGGCATCAAGCAGCTCCAGGCAAGAATCCTGGCTGTGGAAAG
ATACCTAAAGGATCAACAGCTCCTGGGGATTTGGGGTTGCTCTGGAAAACTCATTTGCACCACTGCTGTG
CCTTGGAATGCTAGTTGGAGTAATAAATCTCTGGAACAGATTTGGAATCACACGACCTGGATGGAGTGGG
ACAGAGAAATTAACAATTACACAAGCTTAATACACTCCTTAATTGAAGAATCGCAAAACCAGCAAGAAAA
GAATGAACAAGAATTATTGGAATTAGATAAATGGGCAAGTTTGTGGAATTGGTTTAACATAACAAATTGG
CTGTGGTATATAAAATTATTCATAATGATAGTAGGAGGCTTGGTAGGTTTAAGAATAGTTTTTGCTGTAC
TTTCTATAGTGAATAGAGTTAGGCAGGGATATTCACCATTATCGTTTCAGACCCACCTCCCAACCCCGAG
GGGACCCGACAGGCCCGAAGGAATAGAAGAAGAAGGTGGAGAGAGAGACAGAGACAGATCCATTCGATTA
GTGAACGGATCTCGACGGTATCGGTTAACTTTTAAAAGAAAAGGGGGGATTGGGGGGTACAGTGCAGGGG
AAAGAATAGTAGACATAATAGCAACAGACATACAAACTAAAGAATTACAAAAACAAATTACAAAAATTCA
AAATTTTATCGATTCTAGATTCGAGTTTACTCCCTATCAGTGATAGAGAACGTATGAAGAGTTTACTCCC
TATCAGTGATAGAGAACGTATGCAGACTTTACTCCCTATCAGTGATAGAGAACGTATAAGGAGTTTACTC
CCTATCAGTGATAGAGAACGTATGACCAGTTTACTCCCTATCAGTGATAGAGAACGTATCTACAGTTTAC
TCCCTATCAGTGATAGAGAACGTATATCCAGTTTACTCCCTATCAGTGATAGAGAACGTATAAGCTTTAG
GCGTGTACGGTGGGCGCCTATAAAAGCAGAGCTCGTTTAGTGAACCGTCAGATCGCCTGGAGCAATTCCA
CAACACTTTTGTCTTATACCAACTTTCCGTACCACTTCCTACCCTCGTAAAGTCGAGCTTGCGTTGGATC
CACCATGGTGAGCAAGGGCGAGGAGCTGTTCACCGGGGTGGTGCCCATCCTGGTCGAGCTGGACGGCGAC
GTAAACGGCCACAAGTTCAGCGTGTCTGGCGAGGGCGAGGGCGATGCCACCTACGGCAAGCTGACCCTGA
AGTTCATCTGCACCACCGGCAAGCTGCCCGTGCCCTGGCCCACCCTCGTGACCACCCTGACCTACGGCGT
GCAGTGCTTCAGCCGCTACCCCGACCACATGAAGCAGCACGACTTCTTCAAGTCCGCCATGCCCGAAGGC
TACGTCCAGGAGCGCACCATCTTCTTCAAGGACGACGGCAACTACAAGACCCGCGCCGAGGTGAAGTTCG
AGGGCGACACCCTGGTGAACCGCATCGAGCTGAAGGGCATCGACTTCAAGGAGGACGGCAACATCCTGGG
GCACAAGCTGGAGTACAACTACAACAGCCACAACGTCTATATCATGGCCGACAAGCAGAAGAACGGCATC
AAGGCGAACTTCAAGATCCGCCACAACATCGAGGACGGCAGCGTGCAGCTCGCCGACCACTACCAGCAGA
ACACCCCCATCGGCGACGGCCCCGTGCTGCTGCCCGACAACCACTACCTGAGCACCCAGTCCGCCCTGAG
CAAAGACCCCAACGAGAAGCGCGATCACATGGTCCTGCTGGAGTTCGTGACCGCCGCCGGGATCACTCTC
GGCATGGACGAGCTGTACAAGTAATGACGTACGGCGGCCGCCTCGACTAGGGATAACAGGGTAATTGTTT
GAATGAGGCTTCAGTACTTTACAGAATCGTTGCCTGCACATCTTGGAAACACTTGCTGGGATTACTTCGA
CTTCTTAACCCAACAGAAGGCTCGAGAAGGTATATTGCTGTTGACAGTGAGCGAGCAGCTAACAATGTCT
GGTTATAGTGAAGCCACAGATGTATAACCAGACATTGTTAGCTGCGTGCCTACTGCCTCGGACTTCAAGG
GGTCTAGAATTCGAGCAATTATCTTGTTTACTAAAACTGAATACCTTGCTATCTCTTTGATACATTTTTA
CAAAGCTGAATTAAAATGGTATAAATTAAATCACTTTTTTCAATTGACGCGTAATTCTACCGGGTAGGGG
AGGCGCTTTTCCCAAGGCAGTCTGGAGCATGCGCTTTAGCAGCCCCGCTGGGCACTTGGCGCTACACAAG
TGGCCTCTGGCCTCGCACACATTCCACATCCACCGGTAGGCGCCAACCGGCTCCGTTCTTTGGTGGCCCC
TTCGCGCCACCTTCTACTCCTCCCCTAGTCAGGAAGTTCCCCCCCGCCCCGCAGCTCGCGTCGTGCAGGA
CGTGACAAATGGAAGTAGCACGTCTCACTAGTCTCGTGCAGATGGACAGCACCGCTGAGCAATGGAAGCG
GGTAGGCCTTTGGGGCAGCGGCCAATAGCAGCTTTGCTCCTTCGCTTTCTGGGCTCAGAGGCTGGGAAGG
GGTGGGTCCGGGGGCGGGCTCAGGGGCGGGCTCAGGGGCGGGGCGGGCGCCCGAAGGTCCTCCGGAGGCC
CGGCATTCTGCACGCTTCAAAAGCGCACGTCTGCCGCGCTGTTCTCCTCTTCCTCATCTCCGGGCCTTTC
GACCTGCAGCCCAAGCTTACCATGACCGAGTACAAGCCCACGGTGCGCCTCGCCACCCGCGACGACGTCC
CCAGGGCCGTACGCACCCTCGCCGCCGCGTTCGCCGACTACCCCGCCACGCGCCACACCGTCGATCCGGA
CCGCCACATCGAGCGGGTCACCGAGCTGCAAGAACTCTTCCTCACGCGCGTCGGGCTCGACATCGGCAAG
GTGTGGGTCGCGGACGACGGCGCCGCGGTGGCGGTCTGGACCACGCCGGAGAGCGTCGAAGCGGGGGCGG
TGTTCGCCGAGATCGGCCCGCGCATGGCCGAGTTGAGCGGTTCCCGGCTGGCCGCGCAGCAACAGATGGA
AGGCCTCCTGGCGCCGCACCGGCCCAAGGAGCCCGCGTGGTTCCTGGCCACCGTCGGCGTCTCGCCCGAC
CACCAGGGCAAGGGTCTGGGCAGCGCCGTCGTGCTCCCCGGAGTGGAGGCGGCCGAGCGCGCCGGGGTGC
CCGCCTTCCTGGAGACCTCCGCGCCCCGCAACCTCCCCTTCTACGAGCGGCTCGGCTTCACCGTCACCGC
CGACGTCGAGGTGCCCGAAGGACCGCGCACCTGGTGCATGACCCGCAAGCCCGGTGCCTGACGCCCGCCC
CACGACCCGCAGCGCCCGACCGAAAGGAGCGCACGACCCCATGCATCCAATTCCGCCCCCCCCCCCTAAC
GTTACTGGCCGAAGCCGCTTGGAATAAGGCCGGTGTGCGTTTGTCTATATGTTATTTTCCACCATATTGC
CGTCTTTTGGCAATGTGAGGGCCCGGAAACCTGGCCCTGTCTTCTTGACGAGCATTCCTAGGGGTCTTTC
CCCTCTCGCCAAAGGAATGCAAGGTCTGTTGAATGTCGTGAAGGAAGCAGTTCCTCTGGAAGCTTCTTGA
AGACAAACAACGTCTGTAGCGACCCTTTGCAGGCAGCGGAACCCCCCACCTGGCGACAGGTGCCTCTGCG
GCCAAAAGCCACGTGTATAAGATACACCTGCAAAGGCGGCACAACCCCAGTGCCACGTTGTGAGTTGGAT
AGTTGTGGAAAGAGTCAAATGGCTCTCCTCAAGCGTATTCAACAAGGGGCTGAAGGATGCCCAGAAGGTA
CCCCATTGTATGGGATCTGATCTGGGGCCTCGGTGCACATGCTTTACATGTGTTTAGTCGAGGTTAAAAA
AACGTCTAGGCCCCCCGAACCACGGGGACGTGGTTTTCCTTTGAAAAACACGATGATAATATGGCCACAA
CCATGAGTAGACTGGACAAGAGCAAAGTCATAAACGGAGCTCTGGAATTACTCAATGGTGTCGGTATCGA
AGGCCTGACGACAAGGAAACTCGCTCAAAAGCTGGGAGTTGAGCAGCCTACCCTGTACTGGCACGTGAAG
AACAAGCGGGCCCTGCTCGATGCCCTGCCAATCGAGATGCTGGACAGGCATCATACCCACTTCTGCCCCC
TGGAAGGCGAGTCATGGCAAGACTTTCTGCGGAACAACGCCAAGTCATACCGCTGTGCTCTCCTCTCACA
TCGCGACGGGGCTAAAGTGCATCTCGGCACCCGCCCAACAGAGAAACAGTACGAAACCCTGGAAAATCAG
CTCGCGTTCCTGTGTCAGCAAGGCTTCTCCCTGGAGAACGCACTGTACGCTCTGTCCGCCGTGGGCCACT
TTACACTGGGCTGCGTATTGGAGGAACAGGAGCATCAAGTAGCAAAAGAGGAAAGAGAGACACCTACCAC
CGATTCTATGCCCCCACTTCTGAGACAAGCAATTGAGCTGTTCGACCGGCAGGGAGCCGAACCTGCCTTC
CTTTTCGGCCTGGAACTAATCATATGTGGCCTGGAGAAACAGCTAAAGTGCGAAAGCGGCGGGCCGACCG
ACGCCCTTGACGATTTTGACTTAGACATGCTCCCAGCCGATGCCCTTGACGACTTTGACCTTGATATGCT
GCCTGCTGACGCTCTTGACGATTTTGACCTTGACATGCTCCCCGGGTAATCCGGACTCGACCTGCAGCCA
AGCTTATCGAAACGCGTCTGGAACAATCAACCTCTGGATTACAAAATTTGTGAAAGATTGACTGGTATTC
TTAACTATGTTGCTCCTTTTACGCTATGTGGATACGCTGCTTTAATGCCTTTGTATCATGCTATTGCTTC
CCGTATGGCTTTCATTTTCTCCTCCTTGTATAAATCCTGGTTGCTGTCTCTTTATGAGGAGTTGTGGCCC
GTTGTCAGGCAACGTGGCGTGGTGTGCACTGTGTTTGCTGACGCAACCCCCACTGGTTGGGGCATTGCCA
CCACCTGTCAGCTCCTTTCCGGGACTTTCGCTTTCCCCCTCCCTATTGCCACGGCGGAACTCATCGCCGC
CTGCCTTGCCCGCTGCTGGACAGGGGCTCGGCTGTTGGGCACTGACAATTCCGTGGTGTTGTCGGGGAAG
CTGACGTCCTTTCCATGGCTGCTCGCCTGTGTTGCCACCTGGATTCTGCGCGGGACGTCCTTCTGCTACG
TCCCTTCGGCCCTCAATCCAGCGGACCTTCCTTCCCGCGGCCTGCTGCCGGCTCTGCGGCCTCTTCCGCG
TCTTCGCCTTCGCCCTCAGACGAGTCGGATCTCCCTTTGGGCCGCCTCCCCGCCTGGAATTAATTCTGCA
GTCGAGACCTAGAAAAACATGGAGCAATCACAAGTAGCAATACAGCAGCTACCAATGCTGATTGTGCCTG
GCTAGAAGCACAAGAGGAGGAGGAGGTGGGTTTTCCAGTCACACCTCAGGTACCTTTAAGACCAATGACT
TACAAGGCAGCTGTAGATCTTAGCCACTTTTTAAAAGAAAAGGGGGGACTGGAAGGGCTAATTCACTCCC
AACGAAGACAAGATCTGCTTTTTGCTTGTACTGGGTCTCTCTGGTTAGACCAGATCTGAGCCTGGGAGCT
CTCTGGCTAACTAGGGAACCCACTGCTTAAGCCTCAATAAAGCTTGCCTTGAGTGCTTCAAGTAGTGTGT
GCCCGTCTGTTGTGTGACTCTGGTAACTAGAGATCCCTCAGACCCTTTTAGTCAGTGTGGAAAATCTCTA
GCAGTAGTAGTTCATGTCATCTTATTATTCAGTATTTATAACTTGCAAAGAAATGAATATCAGAGAGTGA
GAGGAACTTGTTTATTGCAGCTTATAATGGTTACAAATAAAGCAATAGCATCACAAATTTCACAAATAAA
GCATTTTTTTCACTGCATTCTAGTTGTGGTTTGTCCAAACTCATCAATGTATCTTATCATGTCTGGCTCT
AGCTATCCCGCCCCTAACTCCGCCCATCCCGCCCCTAACTCCGCCCAGTTCCGCCCATTCTCCGCCCCAT
GGCTGACTAATTTTTTTTATTTATGCAGAGGCCGAGGCCGCCTCGGCCTCTGAGCTATTCCAGAAGTAGT
GAGGAGGCTTTTTTGGAGGCCTAGGGACGTACCCAATTCGCCCTATAGTGAGTCGTATTACGCGCGCTCA
CTGGCCGTCGTTTTACAACGTCGTGACTGGGAAAACCCTGGCGTTACCCAACTTAATCGCCTTGCAGCAC
ATCCCCCTTTCGCCAGCTGGCGTAATAGCGAAGAGGCCCGCACCGATCGCCCTTCCCAACAGTTGCGCAG
CCTGAATGGCGAATGGG
[124 nt withheld, positions 7928-8051]
C
[91 nt withheld, positions 8053-8143]
A
[49 nt withheld, positions 8145-8193]
CCTTTGACGTTGGAGTCCACGTTCTTT
[37 nt withheld, positions 8221-8257]
ACCCTATCTCGGTCTATTCTTTTGATTTATAAGGGATTTTGCCGATTTCGGCCTATTGGTTAAAAAATGA
GCTGATTTAACAAAAATTTAACGCGAATTTTAACAAAATATTAACGCTTACAATTTAGGTGGCACTTTTC
GGGGAAATGTGCGCGGAACCCCTATTTGTTTATTTTTCTAAATACATTCAAATATGTATCCGCTCATGAG
ACAATAACCCTGATAAATGCTTCAATAATATTGAAAAAGGAAGAGTATGAGTATTCAACATTTCCGTGTC
GCCCTTATTCCCTTTTTTGCGGCATTTTGCCTTCCTGTTTTTGCTCACCCAGAAACGCTGGTGAAAGTAA
AAGATGCTGAAGATCAGTTGGGTGCACGAGTGGGTTACATCGAACTGGATCTCAACAGCGGTAAGATCCT
TGAGAGTTTTCGCCCCGAAGAACGTTTTCCAATGATGAGCACTTTTAAAGTTCTGCTATGTGGCGCGGTA
TTATCCCGTATTGACGCCGGGCAAGAGCAACTCGGTCGCCGCATACACTATTCTCAGAATGACTTGGTTG
AGTACTCACCAGTCACAGAAAAGCATCTTACGGATGGCATGACAGTAAGAGAATTATGCAGTGCTGCCAT
AACCATGAGTGATAACACTGCGGCCAACTTACTTCTGACAACGATCGGAGGACCGAAGGAGCTAACCGCT
TTTTTGCACAACATGGGGGATCATGTAACTCGCCTTGATCGTTGGGAACCGGAGCTGAATGAAGCCATAC
CAAACGACGAGCGTGACACCACGATGCCTGTAGCAATGGCAACAACGTTGCGCAAACTATTAACTGGCGA
ACTACTTACTCTAGCTTCCCGGCAACAATTAATAGACTGGATGGAGGCGGATAAAGTTGCAGGACCACTT
CTGCGCTCGGCCCTTCCGGCTGGCTGGTTTATTGCTGATAAATCTGGAGCCGGTGAGCGTGGGTCTCGCG
GTATCATTGCAGCACTGGGGCCAGATGGTAAGCCCTCCCGTATCGTAGTTATCTACACGACGGGGAGTCA
GGCAACTATGGATGAACGAAATAGACAGATCGCTGAGATAGGTGCCTCACTGATTAAGCATTGGTAACTG
TCAGACCAAGTTTACTCATATATACTTTAGATTGATTTAAAACTTCATTTTTAATTTAAAAGGATCTAGG
TGAAGATCCTTTTTGATAATCTCATGACCAAAATCCCTTAACGTGAGTTTTCGTTCCACTGAGCGTCAGA
CCCCGTAGAAAAGATCAAAGGATCTTCTTGAGATCCTTTTTTTCTGCGCGTAATCTGCTGCTTGCAAACA
AAAAAACCACCGCTACCAGCGGTGGTTTGTTTGCCGGATCAAGAGCTACCAACTCTTTTTCCGAAGGTAA
CTGGCTTCAGCAGAGCGCAGATACCAAATACTGTTCTTCTAGTGTAGCCGTAGTTAGGCCACCACTTCAA
GAACTCTGTAGCACCGCCTACATACCTCGCTCTGCTAATCCTGTTACCAGTGGCTGCTGCCAGTGGCGAT
AAGTCGTGTCTTACCGGGTTGGACTCAAGACGATAGTTACCGGATAAGGCGCAGCGGTCGGGCTGAACGG
GGGGTTCGTGCACACAGCCCAGCTTGGAGCGAACGACCTACACCGAACTGAGATACCTACAGCGTGAGCT
ATGAGAAAGCGCCACGCTTCCCGAAGGGAGAAAGGCGGACAGGTATCCGGTAAGCGGCAGGGTCGGAACA
GGAGAGCGCACGAGGGAGCTTCCAGGGGGAAACGCCTGGTATCTTTATAGTCCTGTCGGGTTTCGCCACC
TCTGACTTGAGCGTCGATTTTTGTGATGCTCGTCAGGGGGGCGGAGCCTATGGAAAAACGCCAGCAACGC
GGCCTTTTTACGGTTCCTGGCCTTTTGCTGGCCTTTTGCTCACATGTTCTTTCCTGCGTTATCCCCTGAT
TCTGTGGATAACCGTATTACCGCCTTTGAGTGAGCTGATACCGCTCGCCGCAGCCG
Features (pLannotate 1.2.2; 32 found; start..end, strand, type, name):
      1..41      +  rep_origin     RSF ori (fragment): Plasmids containing the RSF 1030 origin of replication can be propagated in E. coli cells that contain additional plasmids with compatible origins.
     43..135     +  CDS            lacI (fragment): lac repressor; lacI; The lac repressor binds to the lac operator to inhibit transcription in E. coli. This inhibition can be relieved by adding lactose or isopropyl-β-D-thiogalactopyranoside (IPTG).
    148..169     +  protein_bind   CAP binding site: CAP binding activates transcription in the presence of cAMP. E. coli catabolite activator protein
    184..214     +  promoter       lac promoter: promoter for the E. coli lac operon
    222..238     +  protein_bind   lac operator: The lac repressor binds to the lac operator to inhibit transcription in E. coli. This inhibition can be relieved by adding lactose or isopropyl-β-D-thiogalactopyranoside (IPTG). lac repressor encoded by lacI
    283..301     +  promoter       T3 promoter: promoter for bacteriophage T3 RNA polymerase
    329..555     +  promoter       RSV promoter: Rous sarcoma virus enhancer/promoter
    556..736     +  LTR            5' LTR (truncated): truncated 5' long terminal repeat (LTR) from HIV-1
    783..908     +  misc_feature   HIV-1 Ψ: packaging signal of human immunodeficiency virus type 1
    892..1255    +  CDS            HIV-1 gag (fragment): gag protein from human immunodeficiency virus 1; gag
   1401..1634    +  misc_feature   RRE: The Rev response element (RRE) of HIV-1 allows for Rev-dependent mRNA export from the nucleus to the cytoplasm.
   2011..2111    +  CDS            Rev (fragment): human immunodeficiency virus 1 (HIV-1) Rev protein; rev; enhances nuclear export of unspliced and incompletely spliced viral mRNAs
   2130..2247    +  misc_feature   cPPT/CTS: central polypurine tract and central termination sequence of HIV-1
   2263..2641    +  promoter       TRE3G promoter: 3rd-generation Tet-responsive promoter that can be activated by binding of Tet-On® 3G
   2665..3384    +  CDS            EGFP: the original enhanced GFP (Yang et al., 1996) mammalian codon-optimized
   3620..3747    +  ncRNA          3' miR-30a: sequence downstream of the 71-nt precursor of the human miR-30a microRNA (Zeng et al., 2002) miRNA
   3772..4271    +  promoter       PGK promoter: mouse phosphoglycerate kinase 1 promoter
   4292..4891    +  CDS            PuroR: puromycin N-acetyltransferase; pac from Streptomyces alboniger; confers resistance to puromycin
   5057..5519    +  misc_feature   IRES: internal ribosome entry site (IRES) of the encephalomyocarditis virus (EMCV)
   5542..6230    +  CDS            rtTA3 (fragment): reverse tetracycline transactivator 3 activates expression from Tet-responsive promoters in the presence of doxycycline
   6160..6270    +  CDS            VP48: 3 tandem repeats of the minimal activation domain of herpes simplex virus VP16 (Cheng et al., 2013)
   6325..6913    +  misc_feature   WPRE: woodchuck hepatitis virus posttranscriptional regulatory element
   6930..7118    +  CDS            nef (fragment): NEF_HV1Z2 - Experimental evidence at protein level: Swiss-Prot protein existence level 1. Extracellular Nef protein targets CD4(+) T-lymphocytes for apoptosis by interacting with CXCR4 surface receptors. From Human immunodeficiency virus type 1 group M subtype D (isolate Z2/CDC-Z34) (HIV-1).
   7120..7353    +  LTR            3' LTR (ΔU3): self-inactivating 3' long terminal repeat (LTR) from HIV-1
   7425..7546    +  polyA_signal   SV40 poly(A) signal: SV40 polyadenylation signal
   7586..7721    +  rep_origin     SV40 ori: SV40 origin of replication
   7742..7760    -  promoter       T7 promoter: promoter for bacteriophage T7 RNA polymerase
   7768..7923    +  CDS            lacZα (fragment): LacZα fragment of β-galactosidase; lacZ fragment
   7928..8356    +  rep_origin     f1 ori (sequence partly withheld): f1 bacteriophage origin of replication; arrow indicates direction of (+) strand synthesis
   8409..8513    +  promoter       AmpR promoter: bla
   8514..9374    +  CDS            AmpR: β-lactamase; bla; confers resistance to ampicillin, carbenicillin, and related antibiotics
   9545..10133   +  rep_origin     ori: high-copy-number ColE1/pMB1/pBR322/pUC origin of replication
