[The description below was written by a language model from this plasmid's Addgene catalogue record and pLannotate feature annotations shown in this document.]
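Description:
LT3GEPIR-WT1shRNA is a third-generation-style, self-inactivating HIV-1 lentiviral vector built on the all-in-one LT3GEPIR backbone for doxycycline-inducible shRNA knockdown in mammalian cells. In bacteria it is maintained through a high-copy ColE1/pUC origin with ampicillin resistance; an f1 origin and an SV40 origin are also present. The viral portion comprises an RSV promoter driving a truncated 5' LTR, the Ψ packaging signal with a gag fragment, the RRE for Rev-dependent export, the cPPT/CTS, a WPRE, and a ΔU3 3' LTR followed by an SV40 polyadenylation signal. Because no functional viral genes are carried, packaging functions must be supplied in trans.

The payload consists of two transcription units. A TRE3G Tet-responsive promoter drives EGFP, and the 125 bp human WT1 shRNA insert was cloned between XhoI and EcoRI sites downstream of EGFP. The annotated 3' miR-30a flanking sequence indicates that the hairpin sits in a microRNA-type scaffold in the EGFP transcript's 3' region, so green fluorescence reports induction of the shRNA. The feature table does not annotate the hairpin itself. A constitutive mouse PGK promoter then expresses puromycin N-acetyltransferase followed by an EMCV IRES and the reverse tetracycline transactivator rtTA3. This allows puromycin selection of transduced cells and supplies the activator that switches on TRE3G when doxycycline is present.

According to the record, the construct is used to inducibly knock down WT1 or the EWSR1::WT1 fusion transcript. The associated publication concerns desmoplastic small round cell tumor.
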