Addgene plasmid #220560: LT3GEPIR-WT1shRNA
Purpose: To inducibly knockdown WT1 or EWSR1::WT1 expression
Depositing lab: Sean Lee. Depositing organization: Tulane University. Publication: Enzalutamide induces cytotoxicity in desmoplastic small round cell tumor independent of the androgen receptor. Magrath JW, Goldberg IN, Truong DD, Hartono AB, Sampath SS, Jackson CE, Ghosh A, Cardin DL, Zhang H, Ludwig JA, Lee SB. Commun Biol. 2024 Apr 4;7(1):411. doi: 10.1038/s42003-024-06003-0. PubMed 38575753.
Backbone
  Vector backbone: LT3GEPIR
  Backbone manufacturer: Dr. Johannes Zuber
  Vector type: Lentiviral
  Selectable markers: Puromycin
Growth in bacteria
  Bacterial resistance: Ampicillin, 100 μg/mL
  Growth temperature: 37°C
  Growth strain: NEB Stable
  Copy number: High Copy
Gene/Insert
  Gene/Insert name: WT1 shRNA
  gRNA/shRNA sequence: GCAGCTAACAATGTCTGGTTA
  Species: H. sapiens (human)
  Insert size (bp): 125
  Entrez Gene: WT1 (a.k.a. AWT1, GUD, NPHS4, WAGR, WIT-2, WT-1, WT33)
  Promoter: TRE3G (TetOP) promoter
  Cloning method: Restriction Enzyme; 5′ cloning site XhoI (not destroyed); 3′ cloning site EcoRI (not destroyed)
  Sequencing primers: 5′ TGTTTGAATGAGGCTTCAGTAC; 3′ CAGCGGGGCTGCTAAAGCGCATGC
Terms and licenses: Academic/Nonprofit Terms; Industry Terms: Not Available to Industry
How to cite: LT3GEPIR-WT1shRNA was a gift from Sean Lee (Addgene plasmid # 220560 ; http://n2t.net/addgene:220560 ; RRID:Addgene_220560)
